>Addgene plasmid #176437 | pVRC8400-SARS-CoV-2-NTD-AY.1-AVI | addgene full sequence | sequence record 347260 | Addgene NGS Result
AAACCATTATTATCATGACATTAACCTATAAAAATAGGCGTATCACGAGGCCCTTTCGTCTCGCGCGTTT
CGGTGATGACGGTGAAAACCTCTGACACATGCAGCTCCCGGAGACGGTCACAGCTTGTCTGTAAGCGGAT
GCCGGGAGCAGACAAGCCCGTCAGGGCGCGTCAGCGGGTGTTGGCGGGTGTCGGGGCTGGCTTAACTATG
CGGCATCAGAGCAGATTGTACTGAGAGTGCACCATATGCGGTGTGAAATACCGCACAGATGCGTAAGGAG
AAAATACCGCATCAGATTGGCTATTGGCCATTGCATACGTTGTATCCATATCATAATATGTACATTTATA
TTGGCTCATGTCCAACATTACCGCCATGTTGACATTGATTATTGACTAGTTATTAATAGTAATCAATTAC
GGGGTCATTAGTTCATAGCCCATATATGGAGTTCCGCGTTACATAACTTACGGTAAATGGCCCGCCTGGC
TGACCGCCCAACGACCCCCGCCCATTGACGTCAATAATGACGTATGTTCCCATAGTAACGCCAATAGGGA
CTTTCCATTGACGTCAATGGGTGGAGTATTTACGGTAAACTGCCCACTTGGCAGTACATCAAGTGTATCA
TATGCCAAGTACGCCCCCTATTGACGTCAATGACGGTAAATGGCCCGCCTGGCATTATGCCCAGTACATG
ACCTTATGGGACTTTCCTACTTGGCAGTACATCTACGTATTAGTCATCGCTATTACCATGGTGATGCGGT
TTTGGCAGTACATCAATGGGCGTGGATAGCGGTTTGACTCACGGGGATTTCCAAGTCTCCACCCCATTGA
CGTCAATGGGAGTTTGTTTTGGCACCAAAATCAACGGGACTTTCCAAAATGTCGTAACAACTCCGCCCCA
TTGACGCAAATGGGCGGTAGGCGTGTACGGTGGGAGGTCTATATAAGCAGAGCTCGTTTAGTGAACCGTC
AGATCGCCTGGAGACGCCATCCACGCTGTTTTGACCTCCATAGAAGACACCGGGACCGATCCAGCCTCCA
TCGGCTCGCATCTCTCCTTCACGCGCCCGCCGCCCTACCTGAGGCCGCCATCCACGCCGGTTGAGTCGCG
TTCTGCCGCCTCCCGCCTGTGGTGCCTCCTGAACTGCGTCCGCCGTCTAGGTAAGTTTAAAGCTCAGGTC
GAGACCGGGCCTTTGTCCGGCGCTCCCTTGGAGCCTACCTAGACTCAGCCGGCTCTCCACGCTTTGCCTG
ACCCTGCTTGCTCAACTCTAGTTAACGGTGGAGGGCAGTGTAGTCTGAGCAGTACTCGTTGCTGCCGCGC
GCGCCACCAGACATAATAGCTGACAGACTAACAGACTGTTCCTTTCCATGGGTCTTTTCTGCAGTCACCG
TCGTCGACACGTGTGATCAGATATCGCGGCCGCTCTAGACCACCATGGGATGGTCATGTATCATCCTTTT
TCTAGTAGCAACTGCAACCGGTGTACATTCCGCACCAGAGCTGCTGGGAGGACCTAGCGTGTTCCTGTTT
CCCCCTAAGCCTAAGGACACCCTGATGATCAGCCGGACCCCAGAGGTGACATGCGTGGTGGTGGACGTGT
CCCACGAGGACCCCGAGGTGAAGTTCAACTGGTACGTGGATGGCGTGGAGGTGCACAATGCCAAGACCAA
GCCAAGGGAGGAGCAGTACAACTCTACCTATCGCGTGGTGAGCGTGCTGACAGTGCTGCACCAGGACTGG
CTGAACGGCAAGGAGTACAAGTGTAAGGTGTCTAATAAGGCCCTGCCTGCCCCAATCGAGAAGACCATCA
GCAAGGCAAAGGGACAGCCAAGGGAGCCTCAGGTGTATACCCTGCCACCCAGCCGCGACGAGCTGACAAA
GAACCAGGTGTCCCTGTACTGCCTGGTGAAGGGCTTCTATCCTTCCGATATCGCCGTGGAGTGGGAGTCT
AATGGCCAGCCAGAGAACAATTACAAGACCACACCTCCAGTGCTGGACTCCGATGGCTCTTTCTTTCTGT
ATTCCAAGCTGACCGTGGATAAGAGCCGGTGGCAGCAGGGCAACGTGTTTAGCTGTTCCGTGATGCACGA
GGCCCTGCACAATCACTACACACAGAAGTCTCTGAGCCTGTCCCCCGGCAAGGGAGGAGGAGGCAGCGGC
GGAGGAGGCTCCGGAGGCGGCGGCTCTGGCGGCGGCGGCAGCGCCCCTGAACTGCTGGGAGGACCAAGCG
TGTTCCTGTTTCCACCTAAGCCCAAAGATACCCTGATGATCTCCAGGACCCCTGAAGTCACCTGCGTGGT
CGTGGACGTGTCTCATGAGGACCCCGAAGTCAAGTTCAACTGGTACGTGGACGGAGTCGAAGTCCATAAC
GCCAAGACCAAGCCTAGAGAAGAGCAGTACAACTCCACCTATAGAGTGGTGTCTGTGCTGACAGTGCTGC
ATCAGGATTGGCTGAATGGCAAGGAATATAAGTGTAAGGTGAGCAATAAGGCCCTGCCCGCCCCTATCGA
GAAGACCATCTCTAAAGCCAAAGGACAGCCAAGGGAGCCACAGGTGTATACACTGCCACCCAGCCGGGAC
GAGCTGACCAAGAACCAGGTGAGCCTGACATGTCTGGTCAAGGGCTTCTACCCCAGTGACATTGCTGTGG
AGTGGGAGTCCAATGGCCAGCCTGAGAACAATTATAAAACTACCCCACCAGTGCTGGACAGCGATGGCTC
CTTCTTTCTGACCAGCAAGCTGACAGTGGATAAGTCCCGCTGGCAGCAGGGAAACGTGTTTTCTTGTAGC
GTGATGCATGAGGCCCTGCATAACCACTACACCCAGAAGTCCCTGTCTCTGAGCCCAGGCAAGGGAGGCA
GCGGAGGCGGAGGCAGCGGAGGCCTGGAGGTGCTGTTTCAGGGCCCTCAGTGCGTGAACCTGAGAACCCG
AACCCAGCTCCCACCAGCCTACACCAACAGCTTTACACGGGGCGTGTACTACCCTGACAAGGTGTTCAGA
TCTAGCGTCCTGCACAGCACTCAGGACCTCTTCCTGCCGTTCTTCAGCAACGTGACATGGTTCCACGCCA
TCCACGTGAGCGGCACAAACGGAACCAAGCGGTTTGATAACCCCGTCCTGCCATTCAATGATGGAGTTTA
CTTCGCCAGTATCGAGAAGAGTAACATCATCCGGGGCTGGATCTTCGGCACCACCCTGGATAGCAAAACA
CAGAGCCTCCTGATCGTGAACAATGCCACGAACGTCGTGATCAAGGTGTGCGAGTTCCAGTTTTGCAATG
ATCCTTTCCTGGACGTGTACTACCACAAGAACAACAAGAGCTGGATGGAAAGCGGCGTCTACAGCAGCGC
CAACAACTGCACATTCGAGTACGTCTCTCAGCCTTTTCTGATGGACCTTGAGGGGAAACAAGGCAACTTC
AAGAACCTGAGAGAATTCGTGTTCAAGAACATCGACGGCTACTTCAAAATCTACTCCAAGCACACACCCA
TCAACCTGGTCCGGGACCTCCCTCAGGGCTTCAGCGCCCTGGAACCCCTGGTCGACCTGCCCATAGGCAT
CAACATAACGCGGTTCCAAACCCTGCTGGCCCTGCATAGATCCTACCTGACTCCTGGCGACAGCAGCAGC
GGACTGACCGCCGGAGCTGCAGCCTACTATGTGGGCTACCTGCAACCTAGAACCTTCCTGCTGAAGTACA
ACGAGAACGGCACAATCACAGACGCCGTCGACTGCGCCCTGGACCCTCTCTCTGAGACAAAGTGCACCCT
GAAGTCCGGAGGAGGCCTGGTGCCACAGCAGAGCGGAGGCCTGAACGACATCTTCGAGGCCCAGAAGATC
GAGTGGCACGAGGGCTGATGAGGATCCAGATCTGCTGTGCCTTCTAGTTGCCAGCCATCTGTTGTTTGCC
CCTCCCCCGTGCCTTCCTTGACCCTGGAAGGTGCCACTCCCACTGTCCTTTCCTAATAAAATGAGGAAAT
TGCATCGCATTGTCTGAGTAGGTGTCATTCTATTCTGGGGGGTGGGGTGGGGCAGGACAGCAAGGGGGAG
GATTGGGAAGACAATAGCAGGCATGCTGGGGATGCGGTGGGCTCTATGGGTACCCAGGTGCTGAAGAATT
GACCCGGTTCCTCCTGGGCCAGAAAGAAGCAGGCACATCCCCTTCTCTGTGACACACCCTGTCCACGCCC
CTGGTTCTTAGTTCCAGCCCCACTCATAGGACACTCATAGCTCAGGAGGGCTCCGCCTTCAATCCCACCC
GCTAAAGTACTTGGAGCGGTCTCTCCCTCCCTCATCAGCCCACCAAACCAAACCTAGCCTCCAAGAGTGG
GAAGAAATTAAAGCAAGATAGGCTATTAAGTGCAGAGGGAGAGAAAATGCCTCCAACATGTGAGGAAGTA
ATGAGAGAAATCATAGAATTTTAAGGCCATGATTTAAGGCCATCATGGCCTTAATCTTCCGCTTCCTCGC
TCACTGACTCGCTGCGCTCGGTCGTTCGGCTGCGGCGAGCGGTATCAGCTCACTCAAAGGCGGTAATACG
GTTATCCACAGAATCAGGGGATAACGCAGGAAAGAACATGTGAGCAAAAGGCCAGCAAAAGGCCAGGAAC
CGTAAAAAGGCCGCGTTGCTGGCGTTTTTCCATAGGCTCCGCCCCCCTGACGAGCATCACAAAAATCGAC
GCTCAAGTCAGAGGTGGCGAAACCCGACAGGACTATAAAGATACCAGGCGTTTCCCCCTGGAAGCTCCCT
CGTGCGCTCTCCTGTTCCGACCCTGCCGCTTACCGGATACCTGTCCGCCTTTCTCCCTTCGGGAAGCGTG
GCGCTTTCTCATAGCTCACGCTGTAGGTATCTCAGTTCGGTGTAGGTCGTTCGCTCCAAGCTGGGCTGTG
TGCACGAACCCCCCGTTCAGCCCGACCGCTGCGCCTTATCCGGTAACTATCGTCTTGAGTCCAACCCGGT
AAGACACGACTTATCGCCACTGGCAGCAGCCACTGGTAACAGGATTAGCAGAGCGAGGTATGTAGGCGGT
GCTACAGAGTTCTTGAAGTGGTGGCCTAACTACGGCTACACTAGAAGAACAGTATTTGGTATCTGCGCTC
TGCTGAAGCCAGTTACCTTCGGAAAAAGAGTTGGTAGCTCTTGATCCGGCAAACAAACCACCGCTGGTAG
CGGTGGTTTTTTTGTTTGCAAGCAGCAGATTACGCGCAGAAAAAAAGGATCTCAAGAAGATCCTTTGATC
TTTTCTACGGGGTCTGACGCTCAGTGGAACGAAAACTCACGTTAAGGGATTTTGGTCATGAGATTATCAA
AAAGGATCTTCACCTAGATCCTTTTAAATTAAAAATGAAGTTTTAAATCAATCTAAAGTATATATGAGTA
AACTTGGTCTGACAGTTACCAATGCTTAATCAGTGAGGCACCTATCTCAGCGATCTGTCTATTTCGTTCA
TCCATAGTTGCCTGACTCGGGGGGGGGGGGCGCTGAGGTCTGCCTCGTGAAGAAGGTGTTGCTGACTCAT
ACCAGGCCTGAATCGCCCCATCATCCAGCCAGAAAGTGAGGGAGCCACGGTTGATGAGAGCTTTGTTGTA
GGTGGACCAGTTGGTGATTTTGAACTTTTGCTTTGCCACGGAACGGTCTGCGTTGTCGGGAAGATGCGTG
ATCTGATCCTTCAACTCAGCAAAAGTTCGATTTATTCAACAAAGCCGCCGTCCCGTCAAGTCAGCGTAAT
GCTCTGCCAGTGTTACAACCAATTAACCAATTCTGATTAGAAAAACTCATCGAGCATCAAATGAAACTGC
AATTTATTCATATCAGGATTATCAATACCATATTTTTGAAAAAGCCGTTTCTGTAATGAAGGAGAAAACT
CACCGAGGCAGTTCCATAGGATGGCAAGATCCTGGTATCGGTCTGCGATTCCGACTCGTCCAACATCAAT
ACAACCTATTAATTTCCCCTCGTCAAAAATAAGGTTATCAAGTGAGAAATCACCATGAGTGACGACTGAA
TCCGGTGAGAATGGCAAAAGCTTATGCATTTCTTTCCAGACTTGTTCAACAGGCCAGCCATTACGCTCGT
CATCAAAATCACTCGCATCAACCAAACCGTTATTCATTCGTGATTGCGCCTGAGCGAGACGAAATACGCG
ATCGCTGTTAAAAGGACAATTACAAACAGGAATCGAATGCAACCGGCGCAGGAACACTGCCAGCGCATCA
ACAATATTTTCACCTGAATCAGGATATTCTTCTAATACCTGGAATGCTGTTTTCCCGGGGATCGCAGTGG
TGAGTAACCATGCATCATCAGGAGTACGGATAAAATGCTTGATGGTCGGAAGAGGCATAAATTCCGTCAG
CCAGTTTAGTCTGACCATCTCATCTGTAACATCATTGGCAACGCTACCTTTGCCATGTTTCAGAAACAAC
TCTGGCGCATCGGGCTTCCCATACAATCGATAGATTGTCGCACCTGATTGCCCGACATTATCGCGAGCCC
ATTTATACCCATATAAATCAGCATCCATGTTGGAATTTAATCGCGGCCTCGAGCAAGACGTTTCCCGTTG
AATATGGCTCATAACACCCCTTGTATTACTGTTTATGTAAGCAGACAGTTTTATTGTTCATGATGATATA
TTTTTATCTTGTGCAATGTAACATCAGAGATTTTGAGACACAACGTGGCTTTCCCCCCCCCCCCATTATT
GAAGCATTTATCAGGGTTATTGTCTCATGAGCGGATACATATTTGAATGTATTTAGAAAAATAAACAAAT
AGGGGTTCCGCGCACATTTCCCCGAAAAGTGCCACCTGACGTCTAAG
Features (pLannotate 1.2.2; 15 found; start..end, strand, type, name):
     60..95      +  CDS            rop (fragment): Rop protein, which maintains plasmids at low copy number; rop
    197..295     +  misc_feature   bom (fragment): basis of mobility region from pBR322
    381..760     +  enhancer       CMV enhancer: human cytomegalovirus immediate early enhancer
    761..964     +  promoter       CMV promoter: human cytomegalovirus (CMV) immediate early promoter
   1053..1280    +  LTR            5' LTR (truncated) (fragment): truncated 5' long terminal repeat (LTR) from human T-cell leukemia virus (HTLV) type 1
   1284..1394    +  intron         CMV intron (fragment): modified intron A from human cytomegalovirus
   1445..1513    +  CDS            Ighv1-61 (fragment): HVM05_MOUSE - Also known as Igh-VJ558. Experimental evidence at protein level: Swiss-Prot protein existence level 1. From Mus musculus (Mouse).
   1847..2863    +  CDS            IGHG1: IGHG1_HUMAN - Experimental evidence at protein level: Swiss-Prot protein existence level 1. Constant region of immunoglobulin heavy chains. Immunoglobulins, also known as antibodies, are membrane-bound or secreted glycoproteins produced by B lymphocytes. In the recognition phase of humoral immunity, the membrane-bound immunoglobulins serve as receptors which, upon binding of a specific antigen, trigger the clonal expansion and differentiation of B lymphocytes into immunoglobulins- secreting plasma cells. Secreted immunoglobulins mediate the effector phase of humoral immunity, which results in
   2918..3787    +  CDS            S (fragment): SPIKE_SARS2 - Experimental evidence at protein level: Swiss-Prot protein existence level 1. [Spike glycoprotein]: May down-regulate host tetherin (BST2) by lysosomal degradation, thereby counteracting its antiviral activity. From Severe acute respiratory syndrome coronavirus 2 (2019-nCoV) (SARS-CoV-2).
   3885..4109    +  polyA_signal   bGH poly(A) signal: bovine growth hormone polyadenylation signal
   4647..5235    -  rep_origin     ori: high-copy-number ColE1/pMB1/pBR322/pUC origin of replication
   5407..5478    -  CDS            bla(M) (fragment): β-lactamase lacking the signal sequence; bla(M); allows cytosolic expression of β-lactamase
   5490..5636    -  CDS            TRA2_ECOLX (fragment): Protein predicted: Swiss-Prot protein existence level 4. Required for transposition of transposon Tn903. From Escherichia coli.
   5777..6592    -  CDS            KanR: aminoglycoside phosphotransferase; aph(3')-Ia; confers resistance to kanamycin in bacteria or G418 (Geneticin®) in eukaryotes
   6715..6802    -  promoter       AmpR promoter (fragment): bla
