[The description below was written by a language model from this plasmid's Addgene catalogue record and pLannotate feature annotations shown in this document.]
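Description:
pVRC8400-SARS-CoV-2-NTD-AY.1-AVI is a mammalian expression plasmid of about 6.8 kb, built on the pVRC8400 backbone, for producing a secreted, tagged form of the N-terminal domain (NTD) of the SARS-CoV-2 spike glycoprotein from the AY.1 variant. It is propagated in E. coli through a high-copy ColE1/pUC-type origin and selected with kanamycin via an aph(3')-Ia (KanR) gene. Small fragments of rop, bom, β-lactamase and a Tn903 transposase that appear in the annotation are backbone remnants rather than functional parts.

The expression cassette is driven by the human CMV immediate-early enhancer and promoter, followed by a truncated HTLV-1 5' LTR segment and a modified CMV intron A fragment, elements generally included to boost transcript processing and expression, and it ends with the bovine growth hormone polyadenylation signal. The open reading frame begins with a short segment matching a mouse immunoglobulin heavy-chain variable gene, most likely serving as the secretion leader. This is followed by human IgG1 constant-region sequence corresponding to the single-chain Fc (scFc) listed in the record, then an HRV3C protease cleavage site, the spike NTD fragment and a C-terminal AVI tag. The NTD carries the AY.1 changes T19R, T95I, G142D, del156-157, R158G and W258L.

In this arrangement the Fc moiety can serve as an affinity purification handle, HRV3C cleavage releases the NTD from it, and the AVI tag permits site-specific biotinylation by BirA. The associated publication describes such constructs as molecular probes of spike and its subdomains across variants, a format commonly used for antibody-binding assays or for sorting antigen-specific B cells.
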