Addgene plasmid #176437: pVRC8400-SARS-CoV-2-NTD-AY.1-AVI
Purpose: Expresses SARS-CoV-2 NTD domain from the AY.1 variant with single chain Fc, HRV3C protease cleavage site, and AVI tag
Depositing lab: Peter Kwong. Depositing organization: National Institute of Allergy and Infectious Diseases (NIAID). Publication: Molecular probes of spike ectodomain and its subdomains for SARS-CoV-2 variants, Alpha through Omicron. Teng IT, Nazzari AF, Choe M, Liu T, Oliveira de Souza M, Petrova Y, Tsybovsky Y, Wang S, Zhang B, Artamonov M, Madan B, Huang A, Lopez Acevedo SN, Pan X, Ruckwardt TJ, DeKosky BJ, Mascola JR, Misasi J, Sullivan NJ, Zhou T, Kwong PD. PLoS One. 2022 May 24;17(5):e0268767. doi: 10.1371/journal.pone.0268767. eCollection 2022. PubMed 35609088.
Backbone
  Vector backbone: pVRC8400
  Vector type: Mammalian Expression
Growth in bacteria
  Bacterial resistance: Kanamycin, 50 μg/mL
  Growth temperature: 37°C
  Growth strain: DH5alpha
  Copy number: Unknown
Gene/Insert
  Gene/Insert name: SARS-CoV-2-NTD-AY.1
  Mutation: T19R, T95I, G142D, del156-157, R158G, W258L
  Entrez Gene: S (a.k.a. GU280_gp02, spike glycoprotein)
  Tag / fusion protein: scFc (N terminal on insert); HRV3C (N terminal on insert); AVI (C terminal on insert)
Terms and licenses: Academic/Nonprofit Terms; Industry Terms: Not Available to Industry
How to cite: pVRC8400-SARS-CoV-2-NTD-AY.1-AVI was a gift from Peter Kwong (Addgene plasmid # 176437 ; http://n2t.net/addgene:176437 ; RRID:Addgene_176437)
